>Addgene plasmid #89646 | Lenti-sgp53/Cre | addgene full sequence | sequence record 180655 | Addgene NGS Result
ATAGTTAAGCCAGTATCTGCTCCCTGCTTGTGTGTTGGAGGTCGCTGAGTAGTGCGCGAGCAAAATTTAA
GCTACAACAAGGCAAGGCTTGACCGACAATTGCATGAAGAATCTGCTTAGGGTTAGGCGTTTTGCGCTGC
TTCGCGATGTACGGGCCAGATATACGCGTTGACATTGATTATTGACTAGTTATTAATAGTAATCAATTAC
GGGGTCATTAGTTCATAGCCCATATATGGAGTTCCGCGTTACATAACTTACGGTAAATGGCCCGCCTGGC
TGACCGCCCAACGACCCCCGCCCATTGACGTCAATAATGACGTATGTTCCCATAGTAACGCCAATAGGGA
CTTTCCATTGACGTCAATGGGTGGAGTATTTACGGTAAACTGCCCACTTGGCAGTACATCAAGTGTATCA
TATGCCAAGTACGCCCCCTATTGACGTCAATGACGGTAAATGGCCCGCCTGGCATTATGCCCAGTACATG
ACCTTATGGGACTTTCCTACTTGGCAGTACATCTACGTATTAGTCATCGCTATTACCATGGTGATGCGGT
TTTGGCAGTACATCAATGGGCGTGGATAGCGGTTTGACTCACGGGGATTTCCAAGTCTCCACCCCATTGA
CGTCAATGGGAGTTTGTTTTGGCACCAAAATCAACGGGACTTTCCAAAATGTCGTAACAACTCCGCCCCA
TTGACGCAAATGGGCGGTAGGCGTGTACGGTGGGAGGTCTATATAAGCAGCGCGTTTTGCCTGTACTGGG
TCTCTCTGGTTAGACCAGATCTGAGCCTGGGAGCTCTCTGGCTAACTAGGGAACCCACTGCTTAAGCCTC
AATAAAGCTTGCCTTGAGTGCTTCAAGTAGTGTGTGCCCGTCTGTTGTGTGACTCTGGTAACTAGAGATC
CCTCAGACCCTTTTAGTCAGTGTGGAAAATCTCTAGCAGTGGCGCCCGAACAGGGACTTGAAAGCGAAAG
GGAAACCAGAGGAGCTCTCTCGACGCAGGACTCGGCTTGCTGAAGCGCGCACGGCAAGAGGCGAGGGGCG
GCGACTGGTGAGTACGCCAAAAATTTTGACTAGCGGAGGCTAGAAGGAGAGAGATGGGTGCGAGAGCGTC
AGTATTAAGCGGGGGAGAATTAGATCGCGATGGGAAAAAATTCGGTTAAGGCCAGGGGGAAAGAAAAAAT
ATAAATTAAAACATATAGTATGGGCAAGCAGGGAGCTAGAACGATTCGCAGTTAATCCTGGCCTGTTAGA
AACATCAGAAGGCTGTAGACAAATACTGGGACAGCTACAACCATCCCTTCAGACAGGATCAGAAGAACTT
AGATCATTATATAATACAGTAGCAACCCTCTATTGTGTGCATCAAAGGATAGAGATAAAAGACACCAAGG
AAGCTTTAGACAAGATAGAGGAAGAGCAAAACAAAAGTAAGACCACCGCACAGCAAGCGGCCGGCCGCTG
ATCTTCAGACCTGGAGGAGGAGATATGAGGGACAATTGGAGAAGTGAATTATATAAATATAAAGTAGTAA
AAATTGAACCATTAGGAGTAGCACCCACCAAGGCAAAGAGAAGAGTGGTGCAGAGAGAAAAAAGAGCAGT
GGGAATAGGAGCTTTGTTCCTTGGGTTCTTGGGAGCAGCAGGAAGCACTATGGGCGCAGCGTCAATGACG
CTGACGGTACAGGCCAGACAATTATTGTCTGGTATAGTGCAGCAGCAGAACAATTTGCTGAGGGCTATTG
AGGCGCAACAGCATCTGTTGCAACTCACAGTCTGGGGCATCAAGCAGCTCCAGGCAAGAATCCTGGCTGT
GGAAAGATACCTAAAGGATCAACAGCTCCTGGGGATTTGGGGTTGCTCTGGAAAACTCATTTGCACCACT
GCTGTGCCTTGGAATGCTAGTTGGAGTAATAAATCTCTGGAACAGATTTGGAATCACACGACCTGGATGG
AGTGGGACAGAGAAATTAACAATTACACAAGCTTAATACACTCCTTAATTGAAGAATCGCAAAACCAGCA
AGAAAAGAATGAACAAGAATTATTGGAATTAGATAAATGGGCAAGTTTGTGGAATTGGTTTAACATAACA
AATTGGCTGTGGTATATAAAATTATTCATAATGATAGTAGGAGGCTTGGTAGGTTTAAGAATAGTTTTTG
CTGTACTTTCTATAGTGAATAGAGTTAGGCAGGGATATTCACCATTATCGTTTCAGACCCACCTCCCAAC
CCCGAGGGGACCCGACAGGCCCGAAGGAATAGAAGAAGAAGGTGGAGAGAGAGACAGAGACAGATCCATT
CGATTAGTGAACGGATCGGCACTGCGTGCGCCAATTCTGCAGACAAATGGCAGTATTCATCCACAATTTT
AAAAGAAAAGGGGGGATTGGGGGGTACAGTGCAGGGGAAAGAATAGTAGACATAATAGCAACAGACATAC
AAACTAAAGAATTACAAAAACAAATTACAAAAATTCAAAATTTTCGGGTTTATTACAGGGACAGCAGAGA
TCCAGTTTGGTTAGTACCGGGCCCGCTCTAGCCCTGCAGGAACTGTTTAAACTGTGAGGGCCTATTTCCC
ATGATTCCTTCATATTTGCATATACGATACAAGGCTGTTAGAGAGATAATTGGAATTAATTTGACTGTAA
ACACAAAGATATTAGTACAAAATACGTGACGTAGAAAGTAATAATTTCTTGGGTAGTTTGCAGTTTTAAA
ATTATGTTTTAAAATGGACTATCATATGCTTACCGTAACTTGAAAGTATTTCGATTTCTTGGCTTTATAT
ATCTTGTGGAAAGGACCAAACACCGAGGAGCTCCTGACACTCGGAGTTTTAGAGCTAGAAATAGCAAGTT
AAAATAAGGCTAGTCCGTTATCAACTTGAAAAAGTGGCACCGAGTCGGTGCTTTTTTGTTTGGCGCGCCT
ATGGCTTAATTAACATGGCGGCCGCATTCTACCGGGTAGGGGAGGCGCTTTTCCCAAGGCAGTCTGGAGC
ATGCGCTTTAGCAGCCCCGCTGGGCACTTGGCGCTACACAAGTGGCCTCTGGCCTCGCACACATTCCACA
TCCACCGGTAGGCGCCAACCGGCTCCGTTCTTTGGTGGCCCCTTCGCGCCACCTTCTACTCCTCCCCTAG
TCAGGAAGTTCCCCCCCGCCCCGCAGCTCGCGTCGTGCAGGACGTGACAAATGGAAGTAGCACGTCTCAC
TAGTCTCGTGCAGATGGACAGCACCGCTGAGCAATGGAAGCGGGTAGGCCTTTGGGGCAGCGGCCAATAG
CAGCTTTGCTCCTTCGCTTTCTGGGCTCAGAGGCTGGGAAGGGGTGGGTCCGGGGGCGGGCTCAGGGGCG
GGCTCAGGGGCGGGGCGGGCGCCCGAAGGTCCTCCGGAGGCCCGGCATTCTGCACGCTTCAAAAGCGCAC
GTCTGCCGCGCTGTTCTCCTCTTCCTCATCTCCGGGACCCGGGATGCCCAAGAAGAAGAGGAAGGTGTCC
AATTTACTGACCGTACACCAAAATTTGCCTGCATTACCGGTCGATGCAACGAGTGATGAGGTTCGCAAGA
ACCTGATGGACATGTTCAGGGATCGCCAGGCGTTTTCTGAGCATACCTGGAAAATGCTTCTGTCCGTTTG
CCGGTCGTGGGCGGCATGGTGCAAGTTGAATAACCGGAAATGGTTTCCCGCAGAACCTGAAGATGTTCGC
GATTATCTTCTATATCTTCAGGCGCGCGGTCTGGCAGTAAAAACTATCCAGCAACATTTGGGCCAGCTAA
ACATGCTTCATCGTCGGTCCGGGCTGCCACGACCAAGTGACAGCAATGCTGTTTCACTGGTTATGCGGCG
GATCCGAAAAGAAAACGTTGATGCCGGTGAACGTGCAAAACAGGCTCTAGCGTTCGAACGCACTGATTTC
GACCAGGTTCGTTCACTCATGGAAAATAGCGATCGCTGCCAGGATATACGTAATCTGGCATTTCTGGGGA
TTGCTTATAACACCCTGTTACGTATAGCCGAAATTGCCAGGATCAGGGTTAAAGATATCTCACGTACTGA
CGGTGGGAGAATGTTAATCCATATTGGCAGAACGAAAACGCTGGTTAGCACCGCAGGTGTAGAGAAGGCA
CTTAGCCTGGGGGTAACTAAACTGGTCGAGCGATGGATTTCCGTCTCTGGTGTAGCTGATGATCCGAATA
ACTACCTGTTTTGCCGGGTCAGAAAAAATGGTGTTGCCGCGCCATCTGCCACCAGCCAGCTATCAACTCG
CGCCCTGGAAGGGATTTTTGAAGCAACTCATCGATTGATTTACGGCGCTAAGGATGACTCTGGTCAGAGA
TACCTGGCCTGGTCTGGACACAGTGCCCGTGTCGGAGCCGCGCGAGATATGGCCCGCGCTGGAGTTTCAA
TACCGGAGATCATGCAAGCTGGTGGCTGGACCAATGTAAATATTGTCATGAACTATATCCGTAACCTGGA
TAGTGAAACAGGGGCAATGGTGCGCCTGCTGGAAGATGGCGATTAGCCATGTTTAAGGGTTCCGGTTCCA
CTAGGTACAATTCGATATCAAGCTTATCGATAATCAACCTCTGGATTACAAAATTTGTGAAAGATTGACT
GGTATTCTTAACTATGTTGCTCCTTTTACGCTATGTGGATACGCTGCTTTAATGCCTTTGTATCATGCTA
TTGCTTCCCGTATGGCTTTCATTTTCTCCTCCTTGTATAAATCCTGGTTGCTGTCTCTTTATGAGGAGTT
GTGGCCCGTTGTCAGGCAACGTGGCGTGGTGTGCACTGTGTTTGCTGACGCAACCCCCACTGGTTGGGGC
ATTGCCACCACCTGTCAGCTCCTTTCCGGGACTTTCGCTTTCCCCCTCCCTATTGCCACGGCGGAACTCA
TCGCCGCCTGCCTTGCCCGCTGCTGGACAGGGGCTCGGCTGTTGGGCACTGACAATTCCGTGGTGTTGTC
GGGGAAATCATCGTCCTTTCCTTGGCTGCTCGCCTGTGTTGCCACCTGGATTCTGCGCGGGACGTCCTTC
TGCTACGTCCCTTCGGCCCTCAATCCAGCGGACCTTCCTTCCCGCGGCCTGCTGCCGGCTCTGCGGCCTC
TTCCGCGTCTTCGCCTTCGCCCTCAGACGAGTCGGATCTCCCTTTGGGCCGCCTCCCCGCATCGATACCG
TCGACCTCGATCGAGACCTAGAAAAACATGGAGCAATCACAAGTAGCAATACAGCAGCTACCAATGCTGA
TTGTGCCTGGCTAGAAGCACAAGAGGAGGAGGAGGTGGGTTTTCCAGTCACACCTCAGGTACCTTTAAGA
CCAATGACTTACAAGGCAGCTGTAGATCTTAGCCACTTTTTAAAAGAAAAGGGGGGACTGGAAGGGCTAA
TTCACTCCCAACGAAGACAAGATATCCTTGATCTGTGGATCTACCACACACAAGGCTACTTCCCTGATTG
GCAGAACTACACACCAGGGCCAGGGATCAGATATCCACTGACCTTTGGATGGTGCTACAAGCTAGTACCA
GTTGAGCAAGAGAAGGTAGAAGAAGCCAATGAAGGAGAGAACACCCGCTTGTTACACCCTGTGAGCCTGC
ATGGGATGGATGACCCGGAGAGAGAAGTATTAGAGTGGAGGTTTGACAGCCGCCTAGCATTTCATCACAT
GGCCCGAGAGCTGCATCCGGACTGTACTGGGTCTCTCTGGTTAGACCAGATCTGAGCCTGGGAGCTCTCT
GGCTAACTAGGGAACCCACTGCTTAAGCCTCAATAAAGCTTGCCTTGAGTGCTTCAAGTAGTGTGTGCCC
GTCTGTTGTGTGACTCTGGTAACTAGAGATCCCTCAGACCCTTTTAGTCAGTGTGGAAAATCTCTAGCAG
CATGTGAGCAAAAGGCCAGCAAAAGGCCAGGAACCGTAAAAAGGCCGCGTTGCTGGCGTTTTTCCATAGG
CTCCGCCCCCCTGACGAGCATCACAAAAATCGACGCTCAAGTCAGAGGTGGCGAAACCCGACAGGACTAT
AAAGATACCAGGCGTTTCCCCCTGGAAGCTCCCTCGTGCGCTCTCCTGTTCCGACCCTGCCGCTTACCGG
ATACCTGTCCGCCTTTCTCCCTTCGGGAAGCGTGGCGCTTTCTCATAGCTCACGCTGTAGGTATCTCAGT
TCGGTGTAGGTCGTTCGCTCCAAGCTGGGCTGTGTGCACGAACCCCCCGTTCAGCCCGACCGCTGCGCCT
TATCCGGTAACTATCGTCTTGAGTCCAACCCGGTAAGACACGACTTATCGCCACTGGCAGCAGCCACTGG
TAACAGGATTAGCAGAGCGAGGTATGTAGGCGGTGCTACAGAGTTCTTGAAGTGGTGGCCTAACTACGGC
TACACTAGAAGAACAGTATTTGGTATCTGCGCTCTGCTGAAGCCAGTTACCTTCGGAAAAAGAGTTGGTA
GCTCTTGATCCGGCAAACAAACCACCGCTGGTAGCGGTGGTTTTTTTGTTTGCAAGCAGCAGATTACGCG
CAGAAAAAAAGGATCTCAAGAAGATCCTTTGATCTTTTCTACGGGGTCTGACGCTCAGTGGAACGAAAAC
TCACGTTAAGGGATTTTGGTCATGAGATTATCAAAAAGGATCTTCACCTAGATCCTTTTAAATTAAAAAT
GAAGTTTTAAATCAATCTAAAGTATATATGAGTAAACTTGGTCTGACAGTTACCAATGCTTAATCAGTGA
GGCACCTATCTCAGCGATCTGTCTATTTCGTTCATCCATAGTTGCCTGACTCCCCGTCGTGTAGATAACT
ACGATACGGGAGGGCTTACCATCTGGCCCCAGTGCTGCAATGATACCGCGAGACCCACGCTCACCGGCTC
CAGATTTATCAGCAATAAACCAGCCAGCCGGAAGGGCCGAGCGCAGAAGTGGTCCTGCAACTTTATCCGC
CTCCATCCAGTCTATTAATTGTTGCCGGGAAGCTAGAGTAAGTAGTTCGCCAGTTAATAGTTTGCGCAAC
GTTGTTGCCATTGCTACAGGCATCGTGGTGTCACGCTCGTCGTTTGGTATGGCTTCATTCAGCTCCGGTT
CCCAACGATCAAGGCGAGTTACATGATCCCCCATGTTGTGCAAAAAAGCGGTTAGCTCCTTCGGTCCTCC
GATCGTTGTCAGAAGTAAGTTGGCCGCAGTGTTATCACTCATGGTTATGGCAGCACTGCATAATTCTCTT
ACTGTCATGCCATCCGTAAGATGCTTTTCTGTGACTGGTGAGTACTCAACCAAGTCATTCTGAGAATAGT
GTATGCGGCGACCGAGTTGCTCTTGCCCGGCGTCAATACGGGATAATACCGCGCCACATAGCAGAACTTT
AAAAGTGCTCATCATTGGAAAACGTTCTTCGGGGCGAAAACTCTCAAGGATCTTACCGCTGTTGAGATCC
AGTTCGATGTAACCCACTCGTGCACCCAACTGATCTTCAGCATCTTTTACTTTCACCAGCGTTTCTGGGT
GAGCAAAAACAGGAAGGCAAAATGCCGCAAAAAAGGGAATAAGGGCGACACGGAAATGTTGAATACTCAT
ACTCTTCCTTTTTCAATATTATTGAAGCATTTATCAGGGTTATTGTCTCATGAGCGGATACATATTTGAA
TGTATTTAGAAAAATAAACAAATAGGGGTTCCGCGCACATTTCCCCGAAAAGTGCCACCTGACGTCGACG
GATCGGGAGATCTCCCGATCCCCTATGGTGCACTCTCAGTACAATCTGCTCTGATGCCGC
Features (pLannotate 1.2.2; 21 found; start..end, strand, type, name):
    171..550     +  enhancer       CMV enhancer: human cytomegalovirus immediate early enhancer
    551..750     +  promoter       CMV promoter: human cytomegalovirus (CMV) immediate early promoter
    768..948     +  LTR            5' LTR (truncated): truncated 5' long terminal repeat (LTR) from HIV-1
    995..1120    +  misc_feature   HIV-1 Ψ: packaging signal of human immunodeficiency virus type 1
   1104..1442    +  CDS            HIV-1 gag (fragment): gag protein from human immunodeficiency virus 1; gag
   1617..1850    +  misc_feature   RRE: The Rev response element (RRE) of HIV-1 allows for Rev-dependent mRNA export from the nucleus to the cytoplasm.
   2227..2327    +  CDS            Rev (fragment): human immunodeficiency virus 1 (HIV-1) Rev protein; rev; enhances nuclear export of unspliced and incompletely spliced viral mRNAs
   2377..2494    +  misc_feature   cPPT/CTS: central polypurine tract and central termination sequence of HIV-1
   2576..2816    +  promoter       U6 promoter: RNA polymerase III promoter for human U6 snRNA
   2846..2921    +  misc_RNA       gRNA scaffold: guide RNA scaffold for the Streptococcus pyogenes CRISPR/Cas9 system
   2974..3466    +  promoter       PGK promoter: mouse phosphoglycerate kinase 1 promoter
   3496..4526    +  CDS            Cre (fragment): site-specific recombinase Cre is a site-specific recombinase from bacteriophage P1. Recombination occurs at loxP sequences.
   4559..4582    +  misc_feature   MCS (fragment): pBluescript multiple cloning site
   4582..5170    +  misc_feature   WPRE: woodchuck hepatitis virus posttranscriptional regulatory element
   5171..5190    +  misc_feature   MCS (fragment): pBluescript multiple cloning site
   5192..5692    +  CDS            nef (fragment): NEF_HV1LA - Experimental evidence at protein level: Swiss-Prot protein existence level 1. Extracellular Nef protein targets CD4(+) T-lymphocytes for apoptosis by interacting with CXCR4 surface receptors. From Human immunodeficiency virus type 1 group M subtype B (isolate Lai) (HIV-1).
   5699..5879    +  LTR            5' LTR (truncated): truncated 5' long terminal repeat (LTR) from HIV-1
   5941..6529    -  rep_origin     ori: high-copy-number ColE1/pMB1/pBR322/pUC origin of replication
   6700..7560    -  CDS            AmpR: β-lactamase; bla; confers resistance to ampicillin, carbenicillin, and related antibiotics
   7561..7665    -  promoter       AmpR promoter: bla
   7724..16      -  misc_feature   bom (fragment) (across the origin): basis of mobility region from pBR322
