[The description below was written by a language model from this plasmid's Addgene catalogue record and pLannotate feature annotations shown in this document.]
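Description:
Lenti-sgp53/Cre is an HIV-1-derived lentiviral transfer plasmid built on the pLL3.3 backbone that delivers two functions from a single provirus: a CRISPR guide RNA against mouse Trp53 (p53) and Cre recombinase. It is propagated in bacteria through a high-copy ColE1/pUC-type origin and selected with ampicillin via the β-lactamase gene. The sequenced record is about 7.8 kb.

Viral genomic RNA is transcribed in packaging cells from a CMV enhancer/promoter fused to a truncated 5' LTR, an arrangement that typically makes transcription independent of Tat. Downstream lie the Ψ packaging signal with a partial gag fragment, the Rev response element for nuclear export of unspliced RNA, and the cPPT/CTS, which aids nuclear import of the reverse-transcribed genome. The payload consists of a human U6 RNA polymerase III promoter driving the p53-targeting spacer joined to the Streptococcus pyogenes Cas9 guide scaffold, followed by a mouse PGK promoter driving Cre. A WPRE after Cre enhances transcript stability and expression, and the cassette ends in a nef fragment and a truncated 3' LTR (labelled by the annotation tool as a 5' LTR).

The vector carries no Cas9, so editing of Trp53 requires that the nuclease be supplied by the target cell or animal. The pairing with Cre suggests use in mice bearing loxP-regulated alleles, where Cre would recombine those alleles in each transduced cell while the guide inactivates p53. The associated publication concerns quantitative, multiplexed analysis of tumour suppressor function in vivo. The record does not specify the mouse alleles involved.
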