Addgene plasmid #89646: Lenti-sgp53/Cre
Purpose: Expresses a p53-targeting gRNA and Cre-recombinase
Depositing lab: Monte Winslow. Depositing organization: Stanford University. Publication: A quantitative and multiplexed approach to uncover the fitness landscape of tumor suppression in vivo. Rogers ZN, McFarland CD, Winters IP, Naranjo S, Chuang CH, Petrov D, Winslow MM. Nat Methods. 2017 May 22. doi: 10.1038/nmeth.4297. PubMed 28530655.
Backbone
  Vector backbone: pLL3.3
  Backbone size w/o insert (bp): 7741
  Vector type: Mammalian Expression, Lentiviral, Cre/Lox
Growth in bacteria
  Bacterial resistance: Ampicillin, 100 μg/mL
  Growth temperature: 37°C
  Growth strain: NEB Stable
  Copy number: High Copy
Gene/Insert
  Gene/Insert name: gRNA targeting p53
  gRNA/shRNA sequence: AGGAGCTCCTGACACTCGGA
  Species: M. musculus (mouse)
  Entrez Gene: Trp53 (a.k.a. Tp53, bbl, bfy, bhy, p44, p53)
Terms and licenses: Academic/Nonprofit Terms; Industry Terms: Not Available to Industry
Depositor comments: Annotated sequence at https://benchling.com/s/seq-8mziNm8Nq2jL95vLxgTJ To view Winslow Lab vector sequences on Benchling, please visit https://benchling.com/winslowlab/f_/rgXCLH0mq9-winslow-lab-public-vectors-and-sequences/?sort=name
How to cite: Lenti-sgp53/Cre was a gift from Monte Winslow (Addgene plasmid # 89646 ; http://n2t.net/addgene:89646 ; RRID:Addgene_89646)
